Addgene plasmid #193219: Lenti-sgMroh2b#1/Cre
Purpose: Lentiviral vector expressing Cre recombinase (driven by mPGK promoter) and an sgRNA against the mouse Mroh2b gene
Depositing lab: Julien Sage. Depositing organization: Stanford University. Publication: A multiplexed in vivo approach to identify driver genes in small cell lung cancer. Lee MC, Cai H, Murray CW, Li C, Shue YT, Andrejka L, He AL, Holzem AME, Drainas AP, Ko JH, Coles GL, Kong C, Zhu S, Zhu C, Wang J, van de Rijn M, Petrov DA, Winslow MM, Sage J. Cell Rep. 2023 Jan 13;42(1):111990. doi: 10.1016/j.celrep.2023.111990. PubMed 36640300.
Backbone
  Vector backbone: pLL3.3
  Vector type: Mammalian Expression, Lentiviral, CRISPR
Growth in bacteria
  Bacterial resistance: Ampicillin, 100 μg/mL
  Growth temperature: 37°C
  Growth strain: NEB Stable
  Copy number: High Copy
Gene/Insert
  Gene/Insert name: sgMroh2b#1
  gRNA/shRNA sequence: AGTCCTAACGAAAGACGTTG
  Species: M. musculus (mouse)
  Insert size (bp): 20
  Entrez Gene: Heatr7b2 (a.k.a. FLJ40243, 4930455B06Rik)
  Promoter: U6
  Cloning method: Restriction Enzyme; 5′ cloning site Unknown (unknown if destroyed); 3′ cloning site Unknown (unknown if destroyed)
Terms and licenses: Academic/Nonprofit Terms; Industry Terms: Not Available to Industry
Depositor comments: Please visit https://www.biorxiv.org/content/10.1101/2022.03.28.485708v1 for bioRxiv preprint.
How to cite: Lenti-sgMroh2b#1/Cre was a gift from Julien Sage (Addgene plasmid # 193219 ; http://n2t.net/addgene:193219 ; RRID:Addgene_193219)
