[The description below was written by a language model from this plasmid's Addgene catalogue record and pLannotate feature annotations shown in this document.]
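Description:
Lenti-sgMroh2b#1/Cre is a 7,770-nt HIV-1-based lentiviral transfer plasmid built on the pLL3.3 backbone that delivers both a CRISPR guide RNA and Cre recombinase to mammalian cells. In bacteria it is maintained at high copy through a ColE1/pUC-type origin and selected with ampicillin via the β-lactamase gene. A fragment of the pBR322 bom region is also annotated in the backbone.

The viral portion begins with a CMV enhancer/promoter fused to a truncated 5' LTR, an arrangement that drives genomic RNA transcription in packaging cells. It continues with the Ψ packaging signal (overlapping a gag fragment), the Rev response element for Rev-dependent nuclear export, and the cPPT/CTS. Two expression units follow. A human U6 RNA polymerase III promoter drives a 20-nt spacer targeting mouse Mroh2b (also listed as Heatr7b2), joined to the Streptococcus pyogenes Cas9 guide scaffold, which is annotated as a tracrRNA fragment. Downstream, the mouse PGK promoter drives Cre, and a WPRE enhances transcript expression. The cassette ends with a nef-derived fragment and a second truncated LTR. No Cas9 coding sequence is annotated, so the nuclease must come from the recipient cells or animal.

This design suits Cre-dependent mouse models, in which Cre recombines loxP-flanked alleles in the transduced cell while the sgRNA directs disruption of the target gene wherever Cas9 is available. The associated publication describes a multiplexed in vivo approach for identifying driver genes in small cell lung cancer, and this plasmid is the first guide against Mroh2b in that set. The cloning sites used to insert the spacer are not recorded.
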