Features (pLannotate 1.2.2; 21 found; start..end, strand, type, name):
      1..380     +  enhancer       CMV enhancer: human cytomegalovirus immediate early enhancer
    381..580     +  promoter       CMV promoter: human cytomegalovirus (CMV) immediate early promoter
    598..778     +  LTR            5' LTR (truncated): truncated 5' long terminal repeat (LTR) from HIV-1
    825..950     +  misc_feature   HIV-1 Ψ: packaging signal of human immunodeficiency virus type 1
    934..1272    +  CDS            HIV-1 gag (fragment): gag protein from human immunodeficiency virus 1; gag
   1447..1680    +  misc_feature   RRE: The Rev response element (RRE) of HIV-1 allows for Rev-dependent mRNA export from the nucleus to the cytoplasm.
   2057..2157    +  CDS            Rev (fragment): human immunodeficiency virus 1 (HIV-1) Rev protein; rev; enhances nuclear export of unspliced and incompletely spliced viral mRNAs
   2207..2324    +  misc_feature   cPPT/CTS: central polypurine tract and central termination sequence of HIV-1
   2406..2646    +  promoter       U6 promoter: RNA polymerase III promoter for human U6 snRNA
   2694..2761    +  misc_RNA       tracrRNA (fragment): trans-activating CRISPR RNA for the Streptococcus pyogenes CRISPR/Cas9 system
   2814..3306    +  promoter       PGK promoter: mouse phosphoglycerate kinase 1 promoter
   3336..4366    +  CDS            Cre (fragment): site-specific recombinase Cre is a site-specific recombinase from bacteriophage P1. Recombination occurs at loxP sequences.
   4399..4422    +  misc_feature   MCS (fragment): pBluescript multiple cloning site
   4422..5010    +  misc_feature   WPRE: woodchuck hepatitis virus posttranscriptional regulatory element
   5011..5030    +  misc_feature   MCS (fragment): pBluescript multiple cloning site
   5032..5532    +  CDS            nef (fragment): NEF_HV1LA - Experimental evidence at protein level: Swiss-Prot protein existence level 1. Extracellular Nef protein targets CD4(+) T-lymphocytes for apoptosis by interacting with CXCR4 surface receptors. From Human immunodeficiency virus type 1 group M subtype B (isolate Lai) (HIV-1).
   5539..5719    +  LTR            5' LTR (truncated): truncated 5' long terminal repeat (LTR) from HIV-1
   5781..6369    -  rep_origin     ori: high-copy-number ColE1/pMB1/pBR322/pUC origin of replication
   6540..7400    -  CDS            AmpR: β-lactamase; bla; confers resistance to ampicillin, carbenicillin, and related antibiotics
   7401..7505    -  promoter       AmpR promoter: bla
   7564..7616    -  misc_feature   bom (fragment): basis of mobility region from pBR322
>Addgene plasmid #193219 | Lenti-sgMroh2b#1/Cre | addgene full sequence | sequence record 379391 | Addgene NGS Result
GACATTGATTATTGACTAGTTATTAATAGTAATCAATTACGGGGTCATTAGTTCATAGCCCATATATGGA
GTTCCGCGTTACATAACTTACGGTAAATGGCCCGCCTGGCTGACCGCCCAACGACCCCCGCCCATTGACG
TCAATAATGACGTATGTTCCCATAGTAACGCCAATAGGGACTTTCCATTGACGTCAATGGGTGGAGTATT
TACGGTAAACTGCCCACTTGGCAGTACATCAAGTGTATCATATGCCAAGTACGCCCCCTATTGACGTCAA
TGACGGTAAATGGCCCGCCTGGCATTATGCCCAGTACATGACCTTATGGGACTTTCCTACTTGGCAGTAC
ATCTACGTATTAGTCATCGCTATTACCATGGTGATGCGGTTTTGGCAGTACATCAATGGGCGTGGATAGC
GGTTTGACTCACGGGGATTTCCAAGTCTCCACCCCATTGACGTCAATGGGAGTTTGTTTTGGCACCAAAA
TCAACGGGACTTTCCAAAATGTCGTAACAACTCCGCCCCATTGACGCAAATGGGCGGTAGGCGTGTACGG
TGGGAGGTCTATATAAGCAGCGCGTTTTGCCTGTACTGGGTCTCTCTGGTTAGACCAGATCTGAGCCTGG
GAGCTCTCTGGCTAACTAGGGAACCCACTGCTTAAGCCTCAATAAAGCTTGCCTTGAGTGCTTCAAGTAG
TGTGTGCCCGTCTGTTGTGTGACTCTGGTAACTAGAGATCCCTCAGACCCTTTTAGTCAGTGTGGAAAAT
CTCTAGCAGTGGCGCCCGAACAGGGACTTGAAAGCGAAAGGGAAACCAGAGGAGCTCTCTCGACGCAGGA
CTCGGCTTGCTGAAGCGCGCACGGCAAGAGGCGAGGGGCGGCGACTGGTGAGTACGCCAAAAATTTTGAC
TAGCGGAGGCTAGAAGGAGAGAGATGGGTGCGAGAGCGTCAGTATTAAGCGGGGGAGAATTAGATCGCGA
TGGGAAAAAATTCGGTTAAGGCCAGGGGGAAAGAAAAAATATAAATTAAAACATATAGTATGGGCAAGCA
GGGAGCTAGAACGATTCGCAGTTAATCCTGGCCTGTTAGAAACATCAGAAGGCTGTAGACAAATACTGGG
ACAGCTACAACCATCCCTTCAGACAGGATCAGAAGAACTTAGATCATTATATAATACAGTAGCAACCCTC
TATTGTGTGCATCAAAGGATAGAGATAAAAGACACCAAGGAAGCTTTAGACAAGATAGAGGAAGAGCAAA
ACAAAAGTAAGACCACCGCACAGCAAGCGGCCGGCCGCTGATCTTCAGACCTGGAGGAGGAGATATGAGG
GACAATTGGAGAAGTGAATTATATAAATATAAAGTAGTAAAAATTGAACCATTAGGAGTAGCACCCACCA
AGGCAAAGAGAAGAGTGGTGCAGAGAGAAAAAAGAGCAGTGGGAATAGGAGCTTTGTTCCTTGGGTTCTT
GGGAGCAGCAGGAAGCACTATGGGCGCAGCGTCAATGACGCTGACGGTACAGGCCAGACAATTATTGTCT
GGTATAGTGCAGCAGCAGAACAATTTGCTGAGGGCTATTGAGGCGCAACAGCATCTGTTGCAACTCACAG
TCTGGGGCATCAAGCAGCTCCAGGCAAGAATCCTGGCTGTGGAAAGATACCTAAAGGATCAACAGCTCCT
GGGGATTTGGGGTTGCTCTGGAAAACTCATTTGCACCACTGCTGTGCCTTGGAATGCTAGTTGGAGTAAT
AAATCTCTGGAACAGATTTGGAATCACACGACCTGGATGGAGTGGGACAGAGAAATTAACAATTACACAA
GCTTAATACACTCCTTAATTGAAGAATCGCAAAACCAGCAAGAAAAGAATGAACAAGAATTATTGGAATT
AGATAAATGGGCAAGTTTGTGGAATTGGTTTAACATAACAAATTGGCTGTGGTATATAAAATTATTCATA
ATGATAGTAGGAGGCTTGGTAGGTTTAAGAATAGTTTTTGCTGTACTTTCTATAGTGAATAGAGTTAGGC
AGGGATATTCACCATTATCGTTTCAGACCCACCTCCCAACCCCGAGGGGACCCGACAGGCCCGAAGGAAT
AGAAGAAGAAGGTGGAGAGAGAGACAGAGACAGATCCATTCGATTAGTGAACGGATCGGCACTGCGTGCG
CCAATTCTGCAGACAAATGGCAGTATTCATCCACAATTTTAAAAGAAAAGGGGGGATTGGGGGGTACAGT
GCAGGGGAAAGAATAGTAGACATAATAGCAACAGACATACAAACTAAAGAATTACAAAAACAAATTACAA
AAATTCAAAATTTTCGGGTTTATTACAGGGACAGCAGAGATCCAGTTTGGTTAGTACCGGGCCCGCTCTA
GCCCTGCAGGAACTGTTTAAACTGTGAGGGCCTATTTCCCATGATTCCTTCATATTTGCATATACGATAC
AAGGCTGTTAGAGAGATAATTGGAATTAATTTGACTGTAAACACAAAGATATTAGTACAAAATACGTGAC
GTAGAAAGTAATAATTTCTTGGGTAGTTTGCAGTTTTAAAATTATGTTTTAAAATGGACTATCATATGCT
TACCGTAACTTGAAAGTATTTCGATTTCTTGGCTTTATATATCTTGTGGAAAGGACCAAACACCGAGTCC
TAACGAAAGACGTTGGTTTAAGAGCTATGCTGGAAACAGCATAGCAAGTTTAAATAAGGCTAGTCCGTTA
TCAACTTGAAAAAGTGGCACCGAGTCGGTGCTTTTTTGTTTGGCGCGCCTATGGCTTAATTAACATGGCG
GCCGCATTCTACCGGGTAGGGGAGGCGCTTTTCCCAAGGCAGTCTGGAGCATGCGCTTTAGCAGCCCCGC
TGGGCACTTGGCGCTACACAAGTGGCCTCTGGCCTCGCACACATTCCACATCCACCGGTAGGCGCCAACC
GGCTCCGTTCTTTGGTGGCCCCTTCGCGCCACCTTCTACTCCTCCCCTAGTCAGGAAGTTCCCCCCCGCC
CCGCAGCTCGCGTCGTGCAGGACGTGACAAATGGAAGTAGCACGTCTCACTAGTCTCGTGCAGATGGACA
GCACCGCTGAGCAATGGAAGCGGGTAGGCCTTTGGGGCAGCGGCCAATAGCAGCTTTGCTCCTTCGCTTT
CTGGGCTCAGAGGCTGGGAAGGGGTGGGTCCGGGGGCGGGCTCAGGGGCGGGCTCAGGGGCGGGGCGGGC
GCCCGAAGGTCCTCCGGAGGCCCGGCATTCTGCACGCTTCAAAAGCGCACGTCTGCCGCGCTGTTCTCCT
CTTCCTCATCTCCGGGACCCGGGATGCCCAAGAAGAAGAGGAAGGTGTCCAATTTACTGACCGTACACCA
AAATTTGCCTGCATTACCGGTCGATGCAACGAGTGATGAGGTTCGCAAGAACCTGATGGACATGTTCAGG
GATCGCCAGGCGTTTTCTGAGCATACCTGGAAAATGCTTCTGTCCGTTTGCCGGTCGTGGGCGGCATGGT
GCAAGTTGAATAACCGGAAATGGTTTCCCGCAGAACCTGAAGATGTTCGCGATTATCTTCTATATCTTCA
GGCGCGCGGTCTGGCAGTAAAAACTATCCAGCAACATTTGGGCCAGCTAAACATGCTTCATCGTCGGTCC
GGGCTGCCACGACCAAGTGACAGCAATGCTGTTTCACTGGTTATGCGGCGGATCCGAAAAGAAAACGTTG
ATGCCGGTGAACGTGCAAAACAGGCTCTAGCGTTCGAACGCACTGATTTCGACCAGGTTCGTTCACTCAT
GGAAAATAGCGATCGCTGCCAGGATATACGTAATCTGGCATTTCTGGGGATTGCTTATAACACCCTGTTA
CGTATAGCCGAAATTGCCAGGATCAGGGTTAAAGATATCTCACGTACTGACGGTGGGAGAATGTTAATCC
ATATTGGCAGAACGAAAACGCTGGTTAGCACCGCAGGTGTAGAGAAGGCACTTAGCCTGGGGGTAACTAA
ACTGGTCGAGCGATGGATTTCCGTCTCTGGTGTAGCTGATGATCCGAATAACTACCTGTTTTGCCGGGTC
AGAAAAAATGGTGTTGCCGCGCCATCTGCCACCAGCCAGCTATCAACTCGCGCCCTGGAAGGGATTTTTG
AAGCAACTCATCGATTGATTTACGGCGCTAAGGATGACTCTGGTCAGAGATACCTGGCCTGGTCTGGACA
CAGTGCCCGTGTCGGAGCCGCGCGAGATATGGCCCGCGCTGGAGTTTCAATACCGGAGATCATGCAAGCT
GGTGGCTGGACCAATGTAAATATTGTCATGAACTATATCCGTAACCTGGATAGTGAAACAGGGGCAATGG
TGCGCCTGCTGGAAGATGGCGATTAGCCATGTTTAAGGGTTCCGGTTCCACTAGGTACAATTCGATATCA
AGCTTATCGATAATCAACCTCTGGATTACAAAATTTGTGAAAGATTGACTGGTATTCTTAACTATGTTGC
TCCTTTTACGCTATGTGGATACGCTGCTTTAATGCCTTTGTATCATGCTATTGCTTCCCGTATGGCTTTC
ATTTTCTCCTCCTTGTATAAATCCTGGTTGCTGTCTCTTTATGAGGAGTTGTGGCCCGTTGTCAGGCAAC
GTGGCGTGGTGTGCACTGTGTTTGCTGACGCAACCCCCACTGGTTGGGGCATTGCCACCACCTGTCAGCT
CCTTTCCGGGACTTTCGCTTTCCCCCTCCCTATTGCCACGGCGGAACTCATCGCCGCCTGCCTTGCCCGC
TGCTGGACAGGGGCTCGGCTGTTGGGCACTGACAATTCCGTGGTGTTGTCGGGGAAATCATCGTCCTTTC
CTTGGCTGCTCGCCTGTGTTGCCACCTGGATTCTGCGCGGGACGTCCTTCTGCTACGTCCCTTCGGCCCT
CAATCCAGCGGACCTTCCTTCCCGCGGCCTGCTGCCGGCTCTGCGGCCTCTTCCGCGTCTTCGCCTTCGC
CCTCAGACGAGTCGGATCTCCCTTTGGGCCGCCTCCCCGCATCGATACCGTCGACCTCGATCGAGACCTA
GAAAAACATGGAGCAATCACAAGTAGCAATACAGCAGCTACCAATGCTGATTGTGCCTGGCTAGAAGCAC
AAGAGGAGGAGGAGGTGGGTTTTCCAGTCACACCTCAGGTACCTTTAAGACCAATGACTTACAAGGCAGC
TGTAGATCTTAGCCACTTTTTAAAAGAAAAGGGGGGACTGGAAGGGCTAATTCACTCCCAACGAAGACAA
GATATCCTTGATCTGTGGATCTACCACACACAAGGCTACTTCCCTGATTGGCAGAACTACACACCAGGGC
CAGGGATCAGATATCCACTGACCTTTGGATGGTGCTACAAGCTAGTACCAGTTGAGCAAGAGAAGGTAGA
AGAAGCCAATGAAGGAGAGAACACCCGCTTGTTACACCCTGTGAGCCTGCATGGGATGGATGACCCGGAG
AGAGAAGTATTAGAGTGGAGGTTTGACAGCCGCCTAGCATTTCATCACATGGCCCGAGAGCTGCATCCGG
ACTGTACTGGGTCTCTCTGGTTAGACCAGATCTGAGCCTGGGAGCTCTCTGGCTAACTAGGGAACCCACT
GCTTAAGCCTCAATAAAGCTTGCCTTGAGTGCTTCAAGTAGTGTGTGCCCGTCTGTTGTGTGACTCTGGT
AACTAGAGATCCCTCAGACCCTTTTAGTCAGTGTGGAAAATCTCTAGCAGCATGTGAGCAAAAGGCCAGC
AAAAGGCCAGGAACCGTAAAAAGGCCGCGTTGCTGGCGTTTTTCCATAGGCTCCGCCCCCCTGACGAGCA
TCACAAAAATCGACGCTCAAGTCAGAGGTGGCGAAACCCGACAGGACTATAAAGATACCAGGCGTTTCCC
CCTGGAAGCTCCCTCGTGCGCTCTCCTGTTCCGACCCTGCCGCTTACCGGATACCTGTCCGCCTTTCTCC
CTTCGGGAAGCGTGGCGCTTTCTCATAGCTCACGCTGTAGGTATCTCAGTTCGGTGTAGGTCGTTCGCTC
CAAGCTGGGCTGTGTGCACGAACCCCCCGTTCAGCCCGACCGCTGCGCCTTATCCGGTAACTATCGTCTT
GAGTCCAACCCGGTAAGACACGACTTATCGCCACTGGCAGCAGCCACTGGTAACAGGATTAGCAGAGCGA
GGTATGTAGGCGGTGCTACAGAGTTCTTGAAGTGGTGGCCTAACTACGGCTACACTAGAAGAACAGTATT
TGGTATCTGCGCTCTGCTGAAGCCAGTTACCTTCGGAAAAAGAGTTGGTAGCTCTTGATCCGGCAAACAA
ACCACCGCTGGTAGCGGTGGTTTTTTTGTTTGCAAGCAGCAGATTACGCGCAGAAAAAAAGGATCTCAAG
AAGATCCTTTGATCTTTTCTACGGGGTCTGACGCTCAGTGGAACGAAAACTCACGTTAAGGGATTTTGGT
CATGAGATTATCAAAAAGGATCTTCACCTAGATCCTTTTAAATTAAAAATGAAGTTTTAAATCAATCTAA
AGTATATATGAGTAAACTTGGTCTGACAGTTACCAATGCTTAATCAGTGAGGCACCTATCTCAGCGATCT
GTCTATTTCGTTCATCCATAGTTGCCTGACTCCCCGTCGTGTAGATAACTACGATACGGGAGGGCTTACC
ATCTGGCCCCAGTGCTGCAATGATACCGCGAGACCCACGCTCACCGGCTCCAGATTTATCAGCAATAAAC
CAGCCAGCCGGAAGGGCCGAGCGCAGAAGTGGTCCTGCAACTTTATCCGCCTCCATCCAGTCTATTAATT
GTTGCCGGGAAGCTAGAGTAAGTAGTTCGCCAGTTAATAGTTTGCGCAACGTTGTTGCCATTGCTACAGG
CATCGTGGTGTCACGCTCGTCGTTTGGTATGGCTTCATTCAGCTCCGGTTCCCAACGATCAAGGCGAGTT
ACATGATCCCCCATGTTGTGCAAAAAAGCGGTTAGCTCCTTCGGTCCTCCGATCGTTGTCAGAAGTAAGT
TGGCCGCAGTGTTATCACTCATGGTTATGGCAGCACTGCATAATTCTCTTACTGTCATGCCATCCGTAAG
ATGCTTTTCTGTGACTGGTGAGTACTCAACCAAGTCATTCTGAGAATAGTGTATGCGGCGACCGAGTTGC
TCTTGCCCGGCGTCAATACGGGATAATACCGCGCCACATAGCAGAACTTTAAAAGTGCTCATCATTGGAA
AACGTTCTTCGGGGCGAAAACTCTCAAGGATCTTACCGCTGTTGAGATCCAGTTCGATGTAACCCACTCG
TGCACCCAACTGATCTTCAGCATCTTTTACTTTCACCAGCGTTTCTGGGTGAGCAAAAACAGGAAGGCAA
AATGCCGCAAAAAAGGGAATAAGGGCGACACGGAAATGTTGAATACTCATACTCTTCCTTTTTCAATATT
ATTGAAGCATTTATCAGGGTTATTGTCTCATGAGCGGATACATATTTGAATGTATTTAGAAAAATAAACA
AATAGGGGTTCCGCGCACATTTCCCCGAAAAGTGCCACCTGACGTCGACGGATCGGGAGATCTCCCGATC
CCCTATGGTGCACTCTCAGTACAATCTGCTCTGATGCCGCATAGTTAAGCCAGTATCTGCTCCCTGCTTG
TGTGTTGGAGGTCGCTGAGTAGTGCGCGAGCAAAATTTAAGCTACAACAAGGCAAGGCTTGACCGACAAT
TGCATGAAGAATCTGCTTAGGGTTAGGCGTTTTGCGCTGCTTCGCGATGTACGGGCCAGATATACGCGTT
